Addgene plasmid #207155: pcDNA3.1(+)Gα13-125-NLuc
Purpose: Part of REGA-SIGN, a NanoBRET-based G protein biosensor. It encodes GNA13 tagged with NanoLuciferase and is meant to be paired with Ggamma1 labeled with LSS-mKATE2
Depositing lab: Dominique Schols & Tom Van Loy. Publication: REGA-SIGN: Development of a Novel Set of NanoBRET-Based G Protein Biosensors. Boon K, Vanalken N, Meyen E, Schols D, Van Loy T. Biosensors (Basel). 2023 Jul 28;13(8):767. doi: 10.3390/bios13080767. PubMed 37622853.
Backbone
  Vector backbone: pcDNA3.1
  Vector type: Mammalian Expression
Growth in bacteria
  Bacterial resistance: Ampicillin, 100 μg/mL
  Growth temperature: 37°C
  Growth strain: NEB Stable
  Copy number: High Copy
Gene/Insert
  Gene/Insert name: GNA13
  Species: H. sapiens (human)
  Mutation: NLuc inserted at position F(125)D
  Entrez Gene: GNA13 (a.k.a. G13, HG1N)
  Cloning method: Unknown
Terms and licenses: Academic/Nonprofit Terms; Industry Terms: Not Available to Industry
How to cite: pcDNA3.1(+)Gα13-125-NLuc was a gift from Dominique Schols & Tom Van Loy (Addgene plasmid # 207155 ; http://n2t.net/addgene:207155 ; RRID:Addgene_207155)
