[The description below was written by a language model from this plasmid's Addgene catalogue record and pLannotate feature annotations shown in this document.]
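Description:
pcDNA3.1(+)Gα13-125-NLuc is a mammalian expression plasmid built on the pcDNA3.1 backbone that encodes human GNA13 (the Gα13 subunit of heterotrimeric G proteins) carrying an internal NanoLuc luciferase tag. It is propagated in E. coli as a high-copy plasmid through a ColE1/pUC-type origin and selected with ampicillin via the β-lactamase gene. An f1 origin is also present. For mammalian cells, an SV40 early promoter drives a neomycin/kanamycin phosphotransferase gene followed by an SV40 polyadenylation signal, the usual pcDNA3.1 arrangement permitting G418 selection of stable transfectants.

The payload is transcribed from the CMV immediate-early enhancer and promoter and terminated by the bovine growth hormone polyadenylation signal; a T7 promoter sits just upstream of the insert. According to the record, the human codon-optimised NanoLuc coding sequence is inserted within the Gα13 open reading frame at position 125 (F125/D), rather than fused to either terminus. The feature table is consistent with this: the Nluc CDS is flanked on both sides by G protein alpha subunit coding segments. The automated annotation labels these as fragments of canine GNA11, which most likely reflects homology-based matching among Gα family members rather than the actual identity of the insert, stated in the catalogue as human GNA13.

The plasmid is one component of REGA-SIGN, a set of NanoBRET-based G protein biosensors. Gα13-NLuc serves as the luminescent energy donor and is intended to be co-expressed with a Gγ1 subunit labelled with the LSS-mKATE2 fluorescent protein as acceptor. In sensors of this type, changes in BRET between the two subunits generally report G protein activation, here G13, downstream of receptors.
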