Features (pLannotate 1.2.2; 22 found; start..end, strand, type, name):
     28..80      -  misc_feature   bom (fragment): basis of mobility region from pBR322
    235..614     +  enhancer       CMV enhancer: human cytomegalovirus immediate early enhancer
    615..818     +  promoter       CMV promoter: human cytomegalovirus (CMV) immediate early promoter
    814..847     +  LTR            5' LTR (truncated) (fragment): truncated 5' long terminal repeat (LTR) from HIV-1
    863..881     +  promoter       T7 promoter: promoter for bacteriophage T7 RNA polymerase
   1082..1249    +  CDS            GNA11 (fragment): GNA11_CANLF - Experimental evidence at transcript level: Swiss-Prot protein existence level 2. Guanine nucleotide-binding proteins (G proteins) are involved as modulators or transducers in various transmembrane signaling systems. Acts as an activator of phospholipase C. Transduces FFAR4 signaling in response to long-chain fatty acids (LCFAs). From Canis lupus familiaris (Dog) (Canis familiaris).
   1319..1828    +  CDS            Nluc: NanoLuc® luciferase human codon-optimized
   1901..2245    +  CDS            GNA11 (fragment): GNA11_CANLF - Experimental evidence at transcript level: Swiss-Prot protein existence level 2. Guanine nucleotide-binding proteins (G proteins) are involved as modulators or transducers in various transmembrane signaling systems. Acts as an activator of phospholipase C. Transduces FFAR4 signaling in response to long-chain fatty acids (LCFAs). From Canis lupus familiaris (Dog) (Canis familiaris).
   2653..2877    +  polyA_signal   bGH poly(A) signal: bovine growth hormone polyadenylation signal
   2881..2902    +  promoter       SV40 promoter (fragment): SV40 enhancer and early promoter
   2923..3351    +  rep_origin     f1 ori (sequence partly withheld): f1 bacteriophage origin of replication; arrow indicates direction of (+) strand synthesis
   3365..3694    +  promoter       SV40 promoter: SV40 enhancer and early promoter
   3761..4552    +  CDS            neo: KKA2_KLEPN - Also known as kan, nptII. Experimental evidence at protein level: Swiss-Prot protein existence level 1. Resistance to kanamycin, neomycin, paromomycin, ribostamycin, butirosin and gentamicin B. From Klebsiella pneumoniae.
   4576..4734    +  CDS            ble (fragment): BLE_KLEPN - Experimental evidence at protein level: Swiss-Prot protein existence level 1. Binding protein with a strong affinity to the bleomycin family of antibiotics. Binds to CL990; an antimitotic-antibiotic compound. From Klebsiella pneumoniae.
   4729..4850    +  polyA_signal   SV40 poly(A) signal: SV40 polyadenylation signal
   4923..4939    -  protein_bind   lac operator: The lac repressor binds to the lac operator to inhibit transcription in E. coli. This inhibition can be relieved by adding lactose or isopropyl-β-D-thiogalactopyranoside (IPTG). lac repressor encoded by lacI
   4947..4977    -  promoter       lac promoter: promoter for the E. coli lac operon
   4992..5013    -  protein_bind   CAP binding site: CAP binding activates transcription in the presence of cAMP. E. coli catabolite activator protein
   5026..5118    -  CDS            lacI (fragment): lac repressor; lacI; The lac repressor binds to the lac operator to inhibit transcription in E. coli. This inhibition can be relieved by adding lactose or isopropyl-β-D-thiogalactopyranoside (IPTG).
   5301..5889    -  rep_origin     ori: high-copy-number ColE1/pMB1/pBR322/pUC origin of replication
   6060..6920    -  CDS            AmpR: β-lactamase; bla; confers resistance to ampicillin, carbenicillin, and related antibiotics
   6921..7025    -  promoter       AmpR promoter: bla
>Addgene plasmid #207155 | pcDNA3.1(+)Gα13-125-NLuc | addgene full sequence | sequence record 410275 | Addgene NGS Result
GACGGATCGGGAGATCTCCCGATCCCCTATGGTGCACTCTCAGTACAATCTGCTCTGATGCCGCATAGTT
AAGCCAGTATCTGCTCCCTGCTTGTGTGTTGGAGGTCGCTGAGTAGTGCGCGAGCAAAATTTAAGCTACA
ACAAGGCAAGGCTTGACCGACAATTGCATGAAGAATCTGCTTAGGGTTAGGCGTTTTGCGCTGCTTCGCG
ATGTACGGGCCAGATATACGCGTTGACATTGATTATTGACTAGTTATTAATAGTAATCAATTACGGGGTC
ATTAGTTCATAGCCCATATATGGAGTTCCGCGTTACATAACTTACGGTAAATGGCCCGCCTGGCTGACCG
CCCAACGACCCCCGCCCATTGACGTCAATAATGACGTATGTTCCCATAGTAACGCCAATAGGGACTTTCC
ATTGACGTCAATGGGTGGAGTATTTACGGTAAACTGCCCACTTGGCAGTACATCAAGTGTATCATATGCC
AAGTACGCCCCCTATTGACGTCAATGACGGTAAATGGCCCGCCTGGCATTATGCCCAGTACATGACCTTA
TGGGACTTTCCTACTTGGCAGTACATCTACGTATTAGTCATCGCTATTACCATGGTGATGCGGTTTTGGC
AGTACATCAATGGGCGTGGATAGCGGTTTGACTCACGGGGATTTCCAAGTCTCCACCCCATTGACGTCAA
TGGGAGTTTGTTTTGGCACCAAAATCAACGGGACTTTCCAAAATGTCGTAACAACTCCGCCCCATTGACG
CAAATGGGCGGTAGGCGTGTACGGTGGGAGGTCTATATAAGCAGAGCTCTCTGGCTAACTAGAGAACCCA
CTGCTTACTGGCTTATCGAAATTAATACGACTCACTATAGGGAGACCCAAGCTGGCTAGCGTTTAAACTT
AAGCTTGGTACCACCATGGCGGACTTCCTGCCGTCGCGGTCCGTGCTGTCCGTGTGCTTCCCCGGCTGCC
TGCTGACGAGTGGCGAGGCCGAGCAGCAACGCAAGTCCAAGGAGATCGACAAATGCCTGTCTCGGGAAAA
GACCTATGTGAAGCGGCTGGTGAAGATCCTGCTGCTGGGCGCGGGCGAGAGCGGCAAGTCCACCTTCCTG
AAGCAGATGCGGATCATCCACGGGCAGGACTTCGACCAGCGCGCGCGCGAGGAGTTCCGCCCCACCATCT
ACAGCAACGTGATCAAAGGTATGAGGGTGCTGGTTGATGCTCGAGAGAAGCTTCATATTCCCTGGGGAGA
CAACTCAAACCAACAACATGGAGATAAGATGATGTCGTTTAGCGGCGGCGGCGGCAGCGTCTTCACACTC
GAAGATTTCGTTGGGGACTGGCGACAGACAGCCGGCTACAACCTGGACCAAGTCCTTGAACAGGGAGGTG
TGTCCAGTTTGTTTCAGAATCTCGGGGTGTCCGTAACTCCGATCCAAAGGATTGTCCTGAGCGGTGAAAA
TGGGCTGAAGATCGACATCCATGTCATCATCCCGTATGAAGGTCTGAGCGGCGACCAAATGGGCCAGATC
GAAAAAATTTTTAAGGTGGTGTACCCTGTGGATGATCATCACTTTAAGGTGATCCTGCACTATGGCACAC
TGGTAATCGACGGGGTTACGCCGAACATGATCGACTATTTCGGACGGCCGTATGAAGGCATCGCCGTGTT
CGACGGCAAAAAGATCACTGTAACAGGGACCCTGTGGAACGGCAACAAAATTATCGACGAGCGCCTGATC
AACCCCGACGGCTCCCTGCTGTTCCGAGTAACCATCAACGGAGTGACCGGCTGGCGGCTGTGCGAACGCA
TTCTGGCGAGCGGCGGCGGCGGCAGCGATACCCGGGCCCCCATGGCAGCCCAAGGAATGGTGGAAACAAG
GGTTTTCTTACAATATCTTCCTGCTATAAGAGCATTATGGGCAGACAGCGGCATACAGAATGCCTATGAC
CGGCGTCGAGAATTTCAACTGGGTGAATCTGTAAAATATTTCCTGGATAACTTGGATAAACTTGGAGAAC
CAGATTATATTCCATCACAACAAGATATTCTGCTTGCCAGAAGACCCACCAAAGGCATCCATGAATACGA
CTTTGAAATAAAAAATGTTCCTTTCAAAATGGTTGATGTAGGTGGTCAGAGATCAGAAAGGAAACGTTGG
TTTGAATGTTTCGACAGTGTGACATCAATACTTTTCCTTGTTTCCTCAAGTGAATTTGACCAGGTGCTTA
TGGAAGATCGACTGACCAATCGCCTTACAGAGTCTCTGAACATTTTTGAAACAATCGTCAATAACCGGGT
TTTCAGCAATGTCTCCATAATTCTGTTCTTAAACAAGACAGACTTGCTTGAGGAGAAGGTGCAAATTGTG
AGCATCAAAGACTATTTCCTAGAATTTGAAGGGGATCCCCACTGCTTAAGAGACGTCCAAAAATTCCTGG
TGGAATGTTTCCGGAACAAACGCCGGGACCAGCAACAGAAGCCCTTATACCACCACTTCACCACTGCTAT
CAACACGGAGAACATCCGCCTTGTTTTCCGTGACGTGAAGGATACTATTCTGCATGACAACCTCAAGCAG
CTTATGCTACAGTGATCTAGAGATCTCTAGAGGGCCCGTTTAAACCCGCTGATCAGCCTCGACTGTGCCT
TCTAGTTGCCAGCCATCTGTTGTTTGCCCCTCCCCCGTGCCTTCCTTGACCCTGGAAGGTGCCACTCCCA
CTGTCCTTTCCTAATAAAATGAGGAAATTGCATCGCATTGTCTGAGTAGGTGTCATTCTATTCTGGGGGG
TGGGGTGGGGCAGGACAGCAAGGGGGAGGATTGGGAAGACAATAGCAGGCATGCTGGGGATGCGGTGGGC
TCTATGGCTTCTGAGGCGGAAAGAACCAGCTGGGGCTCTAGGGGGTATCCCC
[124 nt withheld, positions 2923-3046]
C
[91 nt withheld, positions 3048-3138]
A
[49 nt withheld, positions 3140-3188]
CCTTTGACGTTGGAGTCCACGTTCTTT
[37 nt withheld, positions 3216-3252]
ACCCTATCTCGGTCTATTCTTTTGATTTATAAGGGATTTTGCCGATTTCGGCCTATTGGTTAAAAAATGA
GCTGATTTAACAAAAATTTAACGCGAATTAATTCTGTGGAATGTGTGTCAGTTAGGGTGTGGAAAGTCCC
CAGGCTCCCCAGCAGGCAGAAGTATGCAAAGCATGCATCTCAATTAGTCAGCAACCAGGTGTGGAAAGTC
CCCAGGCTCCCCAGCAGGCAGAAGTATGCAAAGCATGCATCTCAATTAGTCAGCAACCATAGTCCCGCCC
CTAACTCCGCCCATCCCGCCCCTAACTCCGCCCAGTTCCGCCCATTCTCCGCCCCATGGCTGACTAATTT
TTTTTATTTATGCAGAGGCCGAGGCCGCCTCTGCCTCTGAGCTATTCCAGAAGTAGTGAGGAGGCTTTTT
TGGAGGCCTAGGCTTTTGCAAAAAGCTCCCGGGAGCTTGTATATCCATTTTCGGATCTGATCAAGAGACA
GGATGAGGATCGTTTCGCATGATTGAACAAGATGGATTGCACGCAGGTTCTCCGGCCGCTTGGGTGGAGA
GGCTATTCGGCTATGACTGGGCACAACAGACAATCGGCTGCTCTGATGCCGCCGTGTTCCGGCTGTCAGC
GCAGGGGCGCCCGGTTCTTTTTGTCAAGACCGACCTGTCCGGTGCCCTGAATGAACTGCAGGACGAGGCA
GCGCGGCTATCGTGGCTGGCCACGACGGGCGTTCCTTGCGCAGCTGTGCTCGACGTTGTCACTGAAGCGG
GAAGGGACTGGCTGCTATTGGGCGAAGTGCCGGGGCAGGATCTCCTGTCATCTCACCTTGCTCCTGCCGA
GAAAGTATCCATCATGGCTGATGCAATGCGGCGGCTGCATACGCTTGATCCGGCTACCTGCCCATTCGAC
CACCAAGCGAAACATCGCATCGAGCGAGCACGTACTCGGATGGAAGCCGGTCTTGTCGATCAGGATGATC
TGGACGAAGAGCATCAGGGGCTCGCGCCAGCCGAACTGTTCGCCAGGCTCAAGGCGCGCATGCCCGACGG
CGAGGATCTCGTCGTGACCCATGGCGATGCCTGCTTGCCGAATATCATGGTGGAAAATGGCCGCTTTTCT
GGATTCATCGACTGTGGCCGGCTGGGTGTGGCGGACCGCTATCAGGACATAGCGTTGGCTACCCGTGATA
TTGCTGAAGAGCTTGGCGGCGAATGGGCTGACCGCTTCCTCGTGCTTTACGGTATCGCCGCTCCCGATTC
GCAGCGCATCGCCTTCTATCGCCTTCTTGACGAGTTCTTCTGAGCGGGACTCTGGGGTTCGAAATGACCG
ACCAAGCGACGCCCAACCTGCCATCACGAGATTTCGATTCCACCGCCGCCTTCTATGAAAGGTTGGGCTT
CGGAATCGTTTTCCGGGACGCCGGCTGGATGATCCTCCAGCGCGGGGATCTCATGCTGGAGTTCTTCGCC
CACCCCAACTTGTTTATTGCAGCTTATAATGGTTACAAATAAAGCAATAGCATCACAAATTTCACAAATA
AAGCATTTTTTTCACTGCATTCTAGTTGTGGTTTGTCCAAACTCATCAATGTATCTTATCATGTCTGTAT
ACCGTCGACCTCTAGCTAGAGCTTGGCGTAATCATGGTCATAGCTGTTTCCTGTGTGAAATTGTTATCCG
CTCACAATTCCACACAACATACGAGCCGGAAGCATAAAGTGTAAAGCCTGGGGTGCCTAATGAGTGAGCT
AACTCACATTAATTGCGTTGCGCTCACTGCCCGCTTTCCAGTCGGGAAACCTGTCGTGCCAGCTGCATTA
ATGAATCGGCCAACGCGCGGGGAGAGGCGGTTTGCGTATTGGGCGCTCTTCCGCTTCCTCGCTCACTGAC
TCGCTGCGCTCGGTCGTTCGGCTGCGGCGAGCGGTATCAGCTCACTCAAAGGCGGTAATACGGTTATCCA
CAGAATCAGGGGATAACGCAGGAAAGAACATGTGAGCAAAAGGCCAGCAAAAGGCCAGGAACCGTAAAAA
GGCCGCGTTGCTGGCGTTTTTCCATAGGCTCCGCCCCCCTGACGAGCATCACAAAAATCGACGCTCAAGT
CAGAGGTGGCGAAACCCGACAGGACTATAAAGATACCAGGCGTTTCCCCCTGGAAGCTCCCTCGTGCGCT
CTCCTGTTCCGACCCTGCCGCTTACCGGATACCTGTCCGCCTTTCTCCCTTCGGGAAGCGTGGCGCTTTC
TCATAGCTCACGCTGTAGGTATCTCAGTTCGGTGTAGGTCGTTCGCTCCAAGCTGGGCTGTGTGCACGAA
CCCCCCGTTCAGCCCGACCGCTGCGCCTTATCCGGTAACTATCGTCTTGAGTCCAACCCGGTAAGACACG
ACTTATCGCCACTGGCAGCAGCCACTGGTAACAGGATTAGCAGAGCGAGGTATGTAGGCGGTGCTACAGA
GTTCTTGAAGTGGTGGCCTAACTACGGCTACACTAGAAGAACAGTATTTGGTATCTGCGCTCTGCTGAAG
CCAGTTACCTTCGGAAAAAGAGTTGGTAGCTCTTGATCCGGCAAACAAACCACCGCTGGTAGCGGTGGTT
TTTTTGTTTGCAAGCAGCAGATTACGCGCAGAAAAAAAGGATCTCAAGAAGATCCTTTGATCTTTTCTAC
GGGGTCTGACGCTCAGTGGAACGAAAACTCACGTTAAGGGATTTTGGTCATGAGATTATCAAAAAGGATC
TTCACCTAGATCCTTTTAAATTAAAAATGAAGTTTTAAATCAATCTAAAGTATATATGAGTAAACTTGGT
CTGACAGTTACCAATGCTTAATCAGTGAGGCACCTATCTCAGCGATCTGTCTATTTCGTTCATCCATAGT
TGCCTGACTCCCCGTCGTGTAGATAACTACGATACGGGAGGGCTTACCATCTGGCCCCAGTGCTGCAATG
ATACCGCGAGACCCACGCTCACCGGCTCCAGATTTATCAGCAATAAACCAGCCAGCCGGAAGGGCCGAGC
GCAGAAGTGGTCCTGCAACTTTATCCGCCTCCATCCAGTCTATTAATTGTTGCCGGGAAGCTAGAGTAAG
TAGTTCGCCAGTTAATAGTTTGCGCAACGTTGTTGCCATTGCTACAGGCATCGTGGTGTCACGCTCGTCG
TTTGGTATGGCTTCATTCAGCTCCGGTTCCCAACGATCAAGGCGAGTTACATGATCCCCCATGTTGTGCA
AAAAAGCGGTTAGCTCCTTCGGTCCTCCGATCGTTGTCAGAAGTAAGTTGGCCGCAGTGTTATCACTCAT
GGTTATGGCAGCACTGCATAATTCTCTTACTGTCATGCCATCCGTAAGATGCTTTTCTGTGACTGGTGAG
TACTCAACCAAGTCATTCTGAGAATAGTGTATGCGGCGACCGAGTTGCTCTTGCCCGGCGTCAATACGGG
ATAATACCGCGCCACATAGCAGAACTTTAAAAGTGCTCATCATTGGAAAACGTTCTTCGGGGCGAAAACT
CTCAAGGATCTTACCGCTGTTGAGATCCAGTTCGATGTAACCCACTCGTGCACCCAACTGATCTTCAGCA
TCTTTTACTTTCACCAGCGTTTCTGGGTGAGCAAAAACAGGAAGGCAAAATGCCGCAAAAAAGGGAATAA
GGGCGACACGGAAATGTTGAATACTCATACTCTTCCTTTTTCAATATTATTGAAGCATTTATCAGGGTTA
TTGTCTCATGAGCGGATACATATTTGAATGTATTTAGAAAAATAAACAAATAGGGGTTCCGCGCACATTT
CCCCGAAAAGTGCCACCTGACGTC
